Addgene plasmid #223677: pGH1173
Purpose: (Empty Backbone) pEF-HA-PYL1-NLS-CloningSite-mCherry-puroR
Depositing lab: Gaelen Hess. Depositing organization: University of Wisconsin, Madison. Publication: A High-Throughput Screen for Antiproliferative Peptides in Mammalian Cells Identifies Key Transcription Factor Families. Liila-Fogarty SM, Boyum GE, Schwabe CL, Hess GT. ACS Synth Biol. 2024 Oct 19. doi: 10.1021/acssynbio.4c00337. PubMed 39425622.
Backbone
  Vector backbone: pJT126
  Backbone manufacturer: Addgene
  Modifications to backbone: Removed rTETR protein and replaced with PYL1-NLS; Replaced Blast resistance with puromycin.
  Vector type: Mammalian Expression, Lentiviral
  Selectable markers: Puromycin
Growth in bacteria
  Bacterial resistance: Ampicillin, 100 μg/mL
  Growth temperature: 37°C
  Growth strain: NEB Stable
  Copy number: High Copy
Terms and licenses: Academic/Nonprofit Terms; Industry Terms: Not Available to Industry
How to cite: pGH1173 was a gift from Gaelen Hess (Addgene plasmid # 223677 ; http://n2t.net/addgene:223677 ; RRID:Addgene_223677)
