[The description below was written by a language model from this plasmid's Addgene catalogue record and pLannotate feature annotations shown in this document.]
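Description:
pGH1173 is an empty-backbone lentiviral vector for mammalian expression, derived from pJT126 by replacing the rTetR protein with PYL1-NLS and swapping blasticidin resistance for puromycin resistance. In bacteria it is maintained through a high-copy ColE1/pUC-type origin and an ampicillin resistance gene (β-lactamase under its own promoter). The viral framework is HIV-1 based. A CMV enhancer/promoter is fused to a truncated 5' LTR to drive genomic RNA production in packaging cells. This is followed by the Ψ packaging signal with a gag fragment, the Rev response element for Rev-dependent nuclear export, and the cPPT/CTS. Downstream of the cargo lie a WPRE, which enhances transcript expression, a nef-derived fragment, and a second truncated LTR.

The cargo is driven by the strong constitutive human EF-1α promoter. According to the catalogue description, the cassette reads HA tag, PYL1, nuclear localisation signal, cloning site, mCherry and puromycin resistance. The feature table confirms a fragment of Arabidopsis PYL1 (an abscisic acid receptor), followed after a gap by mCherry and then puromycin N-acetyltransferase. The HA tag, the NLS, the cloning site and whatever links mCherry to PuroR are not annotated, so their details are not stated. A single loxP site sits after PuroR, and its role is not described.

The design lets a sequence of interest be inserted downstream of nuclear-targeted PYL1, while mCherry fluorescence and puromycin selection mark transduced cells. PYL1 binds its PP2C partners when activated by abscisic acid, so it could act as one half of an ABA-inducible recruitment system, although the record does not say so. The associated publication describes a high-throughput screen for antiproliferative peptides in mammalian cells.
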