Features (pLannotate 1.2.2; 22 found; start..end, strand, type, name):
     57..256     +  promoter       CMV promoter: human cytomegalovirus (CMV) immediate early promoter
    274..454     +  LTR            5' LTR (truncated): truncated 5' long terminal repeat (LTR) from HIV-1
    501..626     +  misc_feature   HIV-1 Ψ: packaging signal of human immunodeficiency virus type 1
    610..948     +  CDS            HIV-1 gag (fragment): gag protein from human immunodeficiency virus 1; gag
   1123..1356    +  misc_feature   RRE: The Rev response element (RRE) of HIV-1 allows for Rev-dependent mRNA export from the nucleus to the cytoplasm.
   1733..1833    +  CDS            Rev (fragment): human immunodeficiency virus 1 (HIV-1) Rev protein; rev; enhances nuclear export of unspliced and incompletely spliced viral mRNAs
   1883..2000    +  misc_feature   cPPT/CTS: central polypurine tract and central termination sequence of HIV-1
   2111..3282    +  promoter       EF-1α promoter: strong constitutive promoter for human elongation factor EF-1α
   3338..3868    +  CDS            PYL1 (fragment): PYL1_ARATH - Also known as RCAR12. Experimental evidence at protein level: Swiss-Prot protein existence level 1. Receptor for abscisic acid (ABA) required for ABA-mediated responses such as stomatal closure and germination inhibition. Inhibits the activity of group-A protein phosphatases type 2C (PP2Cs) when activated by ABA (PubMed:19407143, PubMed:19855379, PubMed:19893533, PubMed:19898420, PubMed:23844015, PubMed:21658606). Can be activated by both (-)-ABA and (+)-ABA (PubMed:23844015). From Arabidopsis thaliana (Mouse-ear cress).
   4022..4729    +  CDS            mCherry: mCherry is a basic (constitutively fluorescent) red fluorescent protein published in 2004, derived from Discosoma sp.. It is reported to be a very rapidly-maturing monomer with low acid sensitivity.
   4796..5393    +  CDS            PuroR (fragment): puromycin N-acetyltransferase; pac from Streptomyces alboniger; confers resistance to puromycin
   5415..5448    +  protein_bind   loxP: Cre-mediated recombination occurs in the 8-bp core sequence (GCATACAT). Cre recombinase
   5481..5504    +  misc_feature   MCS (fragment): pBluescript multiple cloning site
   5504..6092    +  misc_feature   WPRE: woodchuck hepatitis virus posttranscriptional regulatory element
   6093..6112    +  misc_feature   MCS (fragment): pBluescript multiple cloning site
   6114..6614    +  CDS            nef (fragment): NEF_HV1LA - Experimental evidence at protein level: Swiss-Prot protein existence level 1. Extracellular Nef protein targets CD4(+) T-lymphocytes for apoptosis by interacting with CXCR4 surface receptors. From Human immunodeficiency virus type 1 group M subtype B (isolate Lai) (HIV-1).
   6621..6801    +  LTR            5' LTR (truncated): truncated 5' long terminal repeat (LTR) from HIV-1
   6863..7451    -  rep_origin     ori: high-copy-number ColE1/pMB1/pBR322/pUC origin of replication
   7622..8482    -  CDS            AmpR: β-lactamase; bla; confers resistance to ampicillin, carbenicillin, and related antibiotics
   8483..8587    -  promoter       AmpR promoter: bla
   8646..8698    -  misc_feature   bom (fragment): basis of mobility region from pBR322
   8853..56      +  enhancer       CMV enhancer (across the origin): human cytomegalovirus immediate early enhancer
>Addgene plasmid #223677 | pGH1173 | addgene full sequence | sequence record 443653 | Addgene NGS Result
TATGGGACTTTCCTACTTGGCAGTACATCTACGTATTAGTCATCGCTATTACCATGGTGATGCGGTTTTG
GCAGTACATCAATGGGCGTGGATAGCGGTTTGACTCACGGGGATTTCCAAGTCTCCACCCCATTGACGTC
AATGGGAGTTTGTTTTGGCACCAAAATCAACGGGACTTTCCAAAATGTCGTAACAACTCCGCCCCATTGA
CGCAAATGGGCGGTAGGCGTGTACGGTGGGAGGTCTATATAAGCAGCGCGTTTTGCCTGTACTGGGTCTC
TCTGGTTAGACCAGATCTGAGCCTGGGAGCTCTCTGGCTAACTAGGGAACCCACTGCTTAAGCCTCAATA
AAGCTTGCCTTGAGTGCTTCAAGTAGTGTGTGCCCGTCTGTTGTGTGACTCTGGTAACTAGAGATCCCTC
AGACCCTTTTAGTCAGTGTGGAAAATCTCTAGCAGTGGCGCCCGAACAGGGACTTGAAAGCGAAAGGGAA
ACCAGAGGAGCTCTCTCGACGCAGGACTCGGCTTGCTGAAGCGCGCACGGCAAGAGGCGAGGGGCGGCGA
CTGGTGAGTACGCCAAAAATTTTGACTAGCGGAGGCTAGAAGGAGAGAGATGGGTGCGAGAGCGTCAGTA
TTAAGCGGGGGAGAATTAGATCGCGATGGGAAAAAATTCGGTTAAGGCCAGGGGGAAAGAAAAAATATAA
ATTAAAACATATAGTATGGGCAAGCAGGGAGCTAGAACGATTCGCAGTTAATCCTGGCCTGTTAGAAACA
TCAGAAGGCTGTAGACAAATACTGGGACAGCTACAACCATCCCTTCAGACAGGATCAGAAGAACTTAGAT
CATTATATAATACAGTAGCAACCCTCTATTGTGTGCATCAAAGGATAGAGATAAAAGACACCAAGGAAGC
TTTAGACAAGATAGAGGAAGAGCAAAACAAAAGTAAGACCACCGCACAGCAAGCGGCCGGCCGCTGATCT
TCAGACCTGGAGGAGGAGATATGAGGGACAATTGGAGAAGTGAATTATATAAATATAAAGTAGTAAAAAT
TGAACCATTAGGAGTAGCACCCACCAAGGCAAAGAGAAGAGTGGTGCAGAGAGAAAAAAGAGCAGTGGGA
ATAGGAGCTTTGTTCCTTGGGTTCTTGGGAGCAGCAGGAAGCACTATGGGCGCAGCGTCAATGACGCTGA
CGGTACAGGCCAGACAATTATTGTCTGGTATAGTGCAGCAGCAGAACAATTTGCTGAGGGCTATTGAGGC
GCAACAGCATCTGTTGCAACTCACAGTCTGGGGCATCAAGCAGCTCCAGGCAAGAATCCTGGCTGTGGAA
AGATACCTAAAGGATCAACAGCTCCTGGGGATTTGGGGTTGCTCTGGAAAACTCATTTGCACCACTGCTG
TGCCTTGGAATGCTAGTTGGAGTAATAAATCTCTGGAACAGATTTGGAATCACACGACCTGGATGGAGTG
GGACAGAGAAATTAACAATTACACAAGCTTAATACACTCCTTAATTGAAGAATCGCAAAACCAGCAAGAA
AAGAATGAACAAGAATTATTGGAATTAGATAAATGGGCAAGTTTGTGGAATTGGTTTAACATAACAAATT
GGCTGTGGTATATAAAATTATTCATAATGATAGTAGGAGGCTTGGTAGGTTTAAGAATAGTTTTTGCTGT
ACTTTCTATAGTGAATAGAGTTAGGCAGGGATATTCACCATTATCGTTTCAGACCCACCTCCCAACCCCG
AGGGGACCCGACAGGCCCGAAGGAATAGAAGAAGAAGGTGGAGAGAGAGACAGAGACAGATCCATTCGAT
TAGTGAACGGATCGGCACTGCGTGCGCCAATTCTGCAGACAAATGGCAGTATTCATCCACAATTTTAAAA
GAAAAGGGGGGATTGGGGGGTACAGTGCAGGGGAAAGAATAGTAGACATAATAGCAACAGACATACAAAC
TAAAGAATTACAAAAACAAATTACAAAAATTCAAAATTTTCGGGTTTATTACAGGGACAGCAGAGATCCA
GTTTGGTTAGTACCGGGCCCGCTCTAGAGATCCCATTTGACTCAGGCGGCCGCGTGGATAACCGTATTAC
CGCCATGCATGTGCCCGTCAGTGGGCAGAGCGCACATCGCCCACAGTCCCCGAGAAGTTGGGGGGAGGGG
TCGGCAATTGAACCGGTGCCTAGAGAAGGTGGCGCGGGGTAAACTGGGAAAGTGATGTCGTGTACTGGCT
CCGCCTTTTTCCCGAGGGTGGGGGAGAACCGTATATAAGTGCAGTAGTCGCCGTGAACGTTCTTTTTCGC
AACGGGTTTGCCGCCAGAACACAGGTAAGTGCCGTGTGTGGTTCCCGCGGGCCTGGCCTCTTTACGGGTT
ATGGCCCTTGCGTGCCTTGAATTACTTCCACCTGGCTGCAGTACGTGATTCTTGATCCCGAGCTTCGGGT
TGGAAGTGGGTGGGAGAGTTCGAGGCCTTGCGCTTAAGGAGCCCCTTCGCCTCGTGCTTGAGTTGAGGCC
TGGCCTGGGCGCTGGGGCCGCCGCGTGCGAATCTGGTGGCACCTTCGCGCCTGTCTCGCTGCTTTCGATA
AGTCTCTAGCCATTTAAAATTTTTGATGACCTGCTGCGACGCTTTTTTTCTGGCAAGATAGTCTTGTAAA
TGCGGGCCAAGATCTGCACACTGGTATTTCGGTTTTTGGGGCCGCGGGCGGCGACGGGGCCCGTGCGTCC
CAGCGCACATGTTCGGCGAGGCGGGGCCTGCGAGCGCGGCCACCGAGAATCGGACGGGGGTAGTCTCAAG
CTGGCCGGCCTGCTCTGGTGCCTGGCCTCGCGCCGCCGTGTATCGCCCCGCCCTGGGCGGCAAGGCTGGC
CCGGTCGGCACCAGTTGCGTGAGCGGAAAGATGGCCGCTTCCCGGCCCTGCTGCAGGGAGCTCAAAATGG
AGGACGCGGCGCTCGGGAGAGCGGGCGGGTGAGTCACCCACACAAAGGAAAAGGGCCTTTCCGTCCTCAG
CCGTCGCTTCATGTGACTCCACGGAGTACCGGGCGCCGTCCAGGCACCTCGATTAGTTCTCGCGCTTTTG
GAGTACGTCGTCTTTAGGTTGGGGGGAGGGGTTTTATGCGATGGAGTTTCCCCACACTGAGTGGGTGGAG
ACTGAAGTTAGGCCAGCTTGGCACTTGATGTAATTCTCCTTGGAATTTGCCCTTTTTGAGTTTGGATCTT
GGTTCATTCTCAAGCCTCAGACAGTGGTTCAAAGTTTTTTTCTTCCATTTCAGGTGTCGTGAGCTAGCCA
CCATGTATCCCTATGACGTGCCCGATTATGCCGGTGGGGGCGCGCCAACTCAAGACGAATTCACCCAACT
CTCCCAATCAATCGCCGAGTTCCACACGTACCAACTCGGTAACGGCCGTTGCTCATCTCTCCTAGCTCAG
CGAATCCACGCGCCGCCGGAAACAGTATGGTCCGTGGTGAGTCGTTTCGATAGGCCACAGATTTACAAAC
ACTTCATCAAAAGCTGTAACGTGAGTGAAGATTTCGAGATGCGAGTGGGATGCACGCGCGACGTGAACGT
GATAAGTGGATTACCGGCGAATACCTCTCGAGAGAGATTAGATCTGTTGGACGATGATCGGAGAGTGACT
GGGTTTAGTATAACCGGTGGTGAACATAGGCTGAGGAATTATAAATCGGTTACGACGGTTCATAGATTTG
AGAAAGAAGAAGAAGAAGAAAGGATCTGGACCGTTGTTTTGGAATCTTATGTTGTTGATGTACCGGAAGG
TAATTCGGAGGAAGATACGAGATTGTTTGCTGATACGGTTATTAGATTGAATCTTCAGAAACTTGCTTCG
ATCACTGAAGCTATGAACAGCGGAGGAGGAGGTAGCGGACCTAAGAAAAAGAGGAAGGTGGCGGCCGCTG
GATCCGGATCAGGCTCCGGAGACGGGTCAAGCGTCTCTGGATCTGGAGAGGGAAGGGGAAGCCTCCTAAC
TTGCGGAGATGTCGAGGAGAATCCTGGCCCAATGGTGAGCAAGGGCGAGGAGGATAACATGGCCATCATC
AAGGAGTTCATGCGCTTCAAGGTGCACATGGAGGGCTCCGTGAACGGCCACGAGTTCGAGATCGAGGGCG
AGGGCGAGGGCCGCCCCTACGAGGGCACCCAGACCGCCAAGCTGAAGGTGACCAAGGGTGGCCCCCTGCC
CTTCGCCTGGGACATCCTGTCCCCTCAGTTCATGTACGGCTCCAAGGCCTACGTGAAGCACCCCGCCGAC
ATCCCCGACTACTTGAAGCTGTCCTTCCCCGAGGGCTTCAAGTGGGAGCGCGTGATGAACTTCGAGGACG
GCGGCGTGGTGACCGTGACCCAGGACTCCTCCCTGCAGGACGGCGAGTTCATCTACAAGGTGAAGCTGCG
CGGCACCAACTTCCCCTCCGACGGCCCCGTAATGCAGAAGAAGACCATGGGCTGGGAGGCCTCCTCCGAG
CGGATGTACCCCGAGGACGGCGCCCTGAAGGGCGAGATCAAGCAGAGGCTGAAGCTGAAGGACGGCGGCC
ACTACGACGCTGAGGTCAAGACCACCTACAAGGCCAAGAAGCCCGTGCAGCTGCCCGGCGCCTACAACGT
CAACATCAAGTTGGACATCACCTCCCACAACGAGGACTACACCATCGTGGAACAGTACGAACGCGCCGAG
GGCCGCCACTCCACCGGCGGCATGGACGAGCTGTACAAGGGAAGCGGAGCTACTAACTTCAGCCTGCTGA
AGCAGGCTGGTGACGTGGAGGAGAACCCTGGACCTATGACCGAGTACAAGCCCACGGTGCGCCTCGCCAC
CCGCGACGACGTCCCCCGGGCCGTACGCACCCTCGCCGCCGCGTTCGCCGACTACCCCGCCACGCGCCAC
ACCGTCGACCCGGACCGCCACATCGAGCGGGTCACCGAGCTGCAAGAACTCTTCCTCACGCGCGTCGGGC
TCGACATCGGCAAGGTGTGGGTCGCGGACGACGGCGCCGCGGTGGCGGTCTGGACCACGCCGGAGAGCGT
CGAAGCGGGGGCGGTGTTCGCCGAGATCGGCCCGCGCATGGCCGAGTTGAGCGGTTCCCGGCTGGCCGCG
CAGCAACAGATGGAAGGCCTCCTGGCGCCGCACCGGCCCAAGGAGCCCGCGTGGTTCCTGGCCACCGTCG
GCGTATCGCCCGACCACCAGGGCAAGGGTCTGGGCAGCGCCGTCGTGCTCCCCGGAGTGGAGGCGGCCGA
GCGCGCCGGGGTGCCCGCCTTCCTGGAGACCTCCGCGCCCCGCAACCTCCCCTTCTACGAGCGGCTCGGC
TTCACCGTCACCGCCGACGTCGAGGTGCCCGAAGGACCGCGCACCTGGTGCATGACCCGCAAGCCCGGTG
CCTAAGAATTCGTCGAGGGACCTAATAACTTCGTATAGCATACATTATACGAAGTTATACATGTTTAAGG
GTTCCGGTTCCACTAGGTACAATTCGATATCAAGCTTATCGATAATCAACCTCTGGATTACAAAATTTGT
GAAAGATTGACTGGTATTCTTAACTATGTTGCTCCTTTTACGCTATGTGGATACGCTGCTTTAATGCCTT
TGTATCATGCTATTGCTTCCCGTATGGCTTTCATTTTCTCCTCCTTGTATAAATCCTGGTTGCTGTCTCT
TTATGAGGAGTTGTGGCCCGTTGTCAGGCAACGTGGCGTGGTGTGCACTGTGTTTGCTGACGCAACCCCC
ACTGGTTGGGGCATTGCCACCACCTGTCAGCTCCTTTCCGGGACTTTCGCTTTCCCCCTCCCTATTGCCA
CGGCGGAACTCATCGCCGCCTGCCTTGCCCGCTGCTGGACAGGGGCTCGGCTGTTGGGCACTGACAATTC
CGTGGTGTTGTCGGGGAAATCATCGTCCTTTCCTTGGCTGCTCGCCTGTGTTGCCACCTGGATTCTGCGC
GGGACGTCCTTCTGCTACGTCCCTTCGGCCCTCAATCCAGCGGACCTTCCTTCCCGCGGCCTGCTGCCGG
CTCTGCGGCCTCTTCCGCGTCTTCGCCTTCGCCCTCAGACGAGTCGGATCTCCCTTTGGGCCGCCTCCCC
GCATCGATACCGTCGACCTCGATCGAGACCTAGAAAAACATGGAGCAATCACAAGTAGCAATACAGCAGC
TACCAATGCTGATTGTGCCTGGCTAGAAGCACAAGAGGAGGAGGAGGTGGGTTTTCCAGTCACACCTCAG
GTACCTTTAAGACCAATGACTTACAAGGCAGCTGTAGATCTTAGCCACTTTTTAAAAGAAAAGGGGGGAC
TGGAAGGGCTAATTCACTCCCAACGAAGACAAGATATCCTTGATCTGTGGATCTACCACACACAAGGCTA
CTTCCCTGATTGGCAGAACTACACACCAGGGCCAGGGATCAGATATCCACTGACCTTTGGATGGTGCTAC
AAGCTAGTACCAGTTGAGCAAGAGAAGGTAGAAGAAGCCAATGAAGGAGAGAACACCCGCTTGTTACACC
CTGTGAGCCTGCATGGGATGGATGACCCGGAGAGAGAAGTATTAGAGTGGAGGTTTGACAGCCGCCTAGC
ATTTCATCACATGGCCCGAGAGCTGCATCCGGACTGTACTGGGTCTCTCTGGTTAGACCAGATCTGAGCC
TGGGAGCTCTCTGGCTAACTAGGGAACCCACTGCTTAAGCCTCAATAAAGCTTGCCTTGAGTGCTTCAAG
TAGTGTGTGCCCGTCTGTTGTGTGACTCTGGTAACTAGAGATCCCTCAGACCCTTTTAGTCAGTGTGGAA
AATCTCTAGCAGCATGTGAGCAAAAGGCCAGCAAAAGGCCAGGAACCGTAAAAAGGCCGCGTTGCTGGCG
TTTTTCCATAGGCTCCGCCCCCCTGACGAGCATCACAAAAATCGACGCTCAAGTCAGAGGTGGCGAAACC
CGACAGGACTATAAAGATACCAGGCGTTTCCCCCTGGAAGCTCCCTCGTGCGCTCTCCTGTTCCGACCCT
GCCGCTTACCGGATACCTGTCCGCCTTTCTCCCTTCGGGAAGCGTGGCGCTTTCTCATAGCTCACGCTGT
AGGTATCTCAGTTCGGTGTAGGTCGTTCGCTCCAAGCTGGGCTGTGTGCACGAACCCCCCGTTCAGCCCG
ACCGCTGCGCCTTATCCGGTAACTATCGTCTTGAGTCCAACCCGGTAAGACACGACTTATCGCCACTGGC
AGCAGCCACTGGTAACAGGATTAGCAGAGCGAGGTATGTAGGCGGTGCTACAGAGTTCTTGAAGTGGTGG
CCTAACTACGGCTACACTAGAAGAACAGTATTTGGTATCTGCGCTCTGCTGAAGCCAGTTACCTTCGGAA
AAAGAGTTGGTAGCTCTTGATCCGGCAAACAAACCACCGCTGGTAGCGGTGGTTTTTTTGTTTGCAAGCA
GCAGATTACGCGCAGAAAAAAAGGATCTCAAGAAGATCCTTTGATCTTTTCTACGGGGTCTGACGCTCAG
TGGAACGAAAACTCACGTTAAGGGATTTTGGTCATGAGATTATCAAAAAGGATCTTCACCTAGATCCTTT
TAAATTAAAAATGAAGTTTTAAATCAATCTAAAGTATATATGAGTAAACTTGGTCTGACAGTTACCAATG
CTTAATCAGTGAGGCACCTATCTCAGCGATCTGTCTATTTCGTTCATCCATAGTTGCCTGACTCCCCGTC
GTGTAGATAACTACGATACGGGAGGGCTTACCATCTGGCCCCAGTGCTGCAATGATACCGCGAGACCCAC
GCTCACCGGCTCCAGATTTATCAGCAATAAACCAGCCAGCCGGAAGGGCCGAGCGCAGAAGTGGTCCTGC
AACTTTATCCGCCTCCATCCAGTCTATTAATTGTTGCCGGGAAGCTAGAGTAAGTAGTTCGCCAGTTAAT
AGTTTGCGCAACGTTGTTGCCATTGCTACAGGCATCGTGGTGTCACGCTCGTCGTTTGGTATGGCTTCAT
TCAGCTCCGGTTCCCAACGATCAAGGCGAGTTACATGATCCCCCATGTTGTGCAAAAAAGCGGTTAGCTC
CTTCGGTCCTCCGATCGTTGTCAGAAGTAAGTTGGCCGCAGTGTTATCACTCATGGTTATGGCAGCACTG
CATAATTCTCTTACTGTCATGCCATCCGTAAGATGCTTTTCTGTGACTGGTGAGTACTCAACCAAGTCAT
TCTGAGAATAGTGTATGCGGCGACCGAGTTGCTCTTGCCCGGCGTCAATACGGGATAATACCGCGCCACA
TAGCAGAACTTTAAAAGTGCTCATCATTGGAAAACGTTCTTCGGGGCGAAAACTCTCAAGGATCTTACCG
CTGTTGAGATCCAGTTCGATGTAACCCACTCGTGCACCCAACTGATCTTCAGCATCTTTTACTTTCACCA
GCGTTTCTGGGTGAGCAAAAACAGGAAGGCAAAATGCCGCAAAAAAGGGAATAAGGGCGACACGGAAATG
TTGAATACTCATACTCTTCCTTTTTCAATATTATTGAAGCATTTATCAGGGTTATTGTCTCATGAGCGGA
TACATATTTGAATGTATTTAGAAAAATAAACAAATAGGGGTTCCGCGCACATTTCCCCGAAAAGTGCCAC
CTGACGTCGACGGATCGGGAGATCTCCCGATCCCCTATGGTGCACTCTCAGTACAATCTGCTCTGATGCC
GCATAGTTAAGCCAGTATCTGCTCCCTGCTTGTGTGTTGGAGGTCGCTGAGTAGTGCGCGAGCAAAATTT
AAGCTACAACAAGGCAAGGCTTGACCGACAATTGCATGAAGAATCTGCTTAGGGTTAGGCGTTTTGCGCT
GCTTCGCGATGTACGGGCCAGATATACGCGTTGACATTGATTATTGACTAGTTATTAATAGTAATCAATT
ACGGGGTCATTAGTTCATAGCCCATATATGGAGTTCCGCGTTACATAACTTACGGTAAATGGCCCGCCTG
GCTGACCGCCCAACGACCCCCGCCCATTGACGTCAATAATGACGTATGTTCCCATAGTAACGCCAATAGG
GACTTTCCATTGACGTCAATGGGTGGAGTATTTACGGTAAACTGCCCACTTGGCAGTACATCAAGTGTAT
CATATGCCAAGTACGCCCCCTATTGACGTCAATGACGGTAAATGGCCCGCCTGGCATTATGCCCAGTACA
TGACCT
